Addgene plasmid #176676: pLib6.4B-Aalb_743
Purpose: (Empty Backbone) Expression of sgRNA under Ae. albopictus U6 (AALF029743) promoter & delivery of D.mel-Actin5C::EBFP2-2A-puro|sgRNA cassette through PhiC31 RCME to AttP acceptor cell line/organism
Depositing lab: Norbert Perrimon. Depositing organization: Harvard Medical School. Publication: Bioinformatic and cell-based tools for pooled CRISPR knockout screening in mosquitos. Viswanatha R, Mameli E, Rodiger J, Merckaert P, Feitosa-Suntheimer F, Colpitts TM, Mohr SE, Hu Y, Perrimon N. Nat Commun. 2021 Nov 24;12(1):6825. doi: 10.1038/s41467-021-27129-3. PubMed 34819517.
Backbone
  Vector backbone: pUC19
  Vector type: Insect Expression ; CRISPR
  Selectable markers: Puromycin
Growth in bacteria
  Bacterial resistance: Ampicillin, 100 μg/mL
  Growth temperature: 37°C
  Growth strain: DH5alpha
  Copy number: High Copy
Gene/Insert
  Gene/Insert name: None
Terms and licenses: Academic/Nonprofit Terms; Industry Terms: Not Available to Industry
Depositor comments: Cloning of sgRNA targeting sequence into BbsI cassette. Please visit https://www.biorxiv.org/content/10.1101/2021.03.29.437496v2 for bioRxiv preprint.
How to cite: pLib6.4B-Aalb_743 was a gift from Norbert Perrimon (Addgene plasmid # 176676 ; http://n2t.net/addgene:176676 ; RRID:Addgene_176676)
