[The description below was written by a language model from this plasmid's Addgene catalogue record and pLannotate feature annotations shown in this document.]
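Description:
pLib6.4B-Aalb_743 is an empty sgRNA expression and library backbone for CRISPR work in mosquito cells, built on pUC19 and catalogued as an insect expression/CRISPR vector. In E. coli it is maintained at high copy through the ColE1/pUC origin and selected with ampicillin via the bla gene. Remnants of the pUC lac region (CAP site, lac promoter and operator, a lacZα fragment and part of the multiple cloning site) flank the payload, and short annotated fragments of lacI, rop, bom, TcR and SV40 large T antigen appear to be cloning leftovers rather than functional parts.

The payload lies between two minimal φC31 attB sites in opposite orientation, an arrangement that allows φC31 integrase to swap the whole intervening cassette into an attP-bearing acceptor cell line or organism by recombination-mediated cassette exchange. Inside this cassette, an Aedes albopictus U6 promoter (AALF029743, stated in the catalogue entry but not picked up by the automated annotation) is meant to drive an sgRNA made of a user-supplied targeting sequence, cloned into a BbsI cassette, fused to the Streptococcus pyogenes Cas9 guide scaffold. Downstream, the Drosophila melanogaster Actin5C promoter drives EBFP2 linked through a 2A peptide to puromycin N-acetyltransferase. One transcript therefore yields both a blue fluorescent marker and puromycin resistance for identifying and selecting integrants, and an SV40 polyadenylation signal is annotated just after this unit, though on the opposite strand. No Cas9 is encoded, so the nuclease must come from elsewhere. The associated publication concerns pooled CRISPR knockout screening in mosquitoes, consistent with use as a single-copy integrating guide library vector.
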