Features (pLannotate 1.2.2; 20 found; start..end, strand, type, name):
     96..200     +  promoter       AmpR promoter: bla
    201..1061    +  CDS            AmpR: β-lactamase; bla; confers resistance to ampicillin, carbenicillin, and related antibiotics
   1232..1820    +  rep_origin     ori: high-copy-number ColE1/pMB1/pBR322/pUC origin of replication
   2003..2095    +  CDS            lacI (fragment): lac repressor; lacI; The lac repressor binds to the lac operator to inhibit transcription in E. coli. This inhibition can be relieved by adding lactose or isopropyl-β-D-thiogalactopyranoside (IPTG).
   2108..2129    +  protein_bind   CAP binding site: CAP binding activates transcription in the presence of cAMP. E. coli catabolite activator protein
   2144..2174    +  promoter       lac promoter: promoter for the E. coli lac operon
   2182..2198    +  protein_bind   lac operator: The lac repressor binds to the lac operator to inhibit transcription in E. coli. This inhibition can be relieved by adding lactose or isopropyl-β-D-thiogalactopyranoside (IPTG). lac repressor encoded by lacI
   2235..2272    -  misc_feature   MCS (fragment): pUC18/19 multiple cloning site
   2276..2309    +  protein_bind   attB: minimal attB site for the φC31 integrase (Groth et al., 2000) phage φC31 integrase
   2521..2596    +  misc_RNA       gRNA scaffold: guide RNA scaffold for the Streptococcus pyogenes CRISPR/Cas9 system
   2853..5362    +  promoter       Ac5 promoter: Drosophila melanogaster actin 5C promoter
   5394..6110    +  CDS            EBFP2: EBFP2 is a basic (constitutively fluorescent) blue fluorescent protein published in 2007, derived from Aequorea victoria. It is reported to be a rapidly-maturing monomer with moderate acid sensitivity.
   6192..6791    +  CDS            PuroR: puromycin N-acetyltransferase; pac from Streptomyces alboniger; confers resistance to puromycin
   6799..6933    -  polyA_signal   SV40 poly(A) signal: SV40 polyadenylation signal
   6956..7040    -  CDS            large T antigen (fragment): large T antigen from SV40 (simian virus 40)
   7041..7123    +  CDS            TcR (fragment): tetracycline efflux protein; tet; confers resistance to tetracycline
   7127..7160    -  protein_bind   attB: minimal attB site for the φC31 integrase (Groth et al., 2000) phage φC31 integrase
   7172..7329    +  CDS            lacZα (fragment): LacZα fragment of β-galactosidase; lacZ fragment
   7335..7434    -  misc_feature   bom (fragment): basis of mobility region from pBR322
   7536..1       -  CDS            rop (fragment) (across the origin): Rop protein, which maintains plasmids at low copy number; rop
>Addgene plasmid #176676 | pLib6.4B-Aalb_743 | addgene full sequence | sequence record 348540 | Addgene NGS Result
GACGAAAGGGCCTCGTGATACGCCTATTTTTATAGGTTAATGTCATGATAATAATGGTTTCTTAGACGTC
AGGTGGCACTTTTCGGGGAAATGTGCGCGGAACCCCTATTTGTTTATTTTTCTAAATACATTCAAATATG
TATCCGCTCATGAGACAATAACCCTGATAAATGCTTCAATAATATTGAAAAAGGAAGAGTATGAGTATTC
AACATTTCCGTGTCGCCCTTATTCCCTTTTTTGCGGCATTTTGCCTTCCTGTTTTTGCTCACCCAGAAAC
GCTGGTGAAAGTAAAAGATGCTGAAGATCAGTTGGGTGCACGAGTGGGTTACATCGAACTGGATCTCAAC
AGCGGTAAGATCCTTGAGAGTTTTCGCCCCGAAGAACGTTTTCCAATGATGAGCACTTTTAAAGTTCTGC
TATGTGGCGCGGTATTATCCCGTATTGACGCCGGGCAAGAGCAACTCGGTCGCCGCATACACTATTCTCA
GAATGACTTGGTTGAGTACTCACCAGTCACAGAAAAGCATCTTACGGATGGCATGACAGTAAGAGAATTA
TGCAGTGCTGCCATAACCATGAGTGATAACACTGCGGCCAACTTACTTCTGACAACGATCGGAGGACCGA
AGGAGCTAACCGCTTTTTTGCACAACATGGGGGATCATGTAACTCGCCTTGATCGTTGGGAACCGGAGCT
GAATGAAGCCATACCAAACGACGAGCGTGACACCACGATGCCTGTAGCAATGGCAACAACGTTGCGCAAA
CTATTAACTGGCGAACTACTTACTCTAGCTTCCCGGCAACAATTAATAGACTGGATGGAGGCGGATAAAG
TTGCAGGACCACTTCTGCGCTCGGCCCTTCCGGCTGGCTGGTTTATTGCTGATAAATCTGGAGCCGGTGA
GCGTGGGTCTCGCGGTATCATTGCAGCACTGGGGCCAGATGGTAAGCCCTCCCGTATCGTAGTTATCTAC
ACGACGGGGAGTCAGGCAACTATGGATGAACGAAATAGACAGATCGCTGAGATAGGTGCCTCACTGATTA
AGCATTGGTAACTGTCAGACCAAGTTTACTCATATATACTTTAGATTGATTTAAAACTTCATTTTTAATT
TAAAAGGATCTAGGTGAAGATCCTTTTTGATAATCTCATGACCAAAATCCCTTAACGTGAGTTTTCGTTC
CACTGAGCGTCAGACCCCGTAGAAAAGATCAAAGGATCTTCTTGAGATCCTTTTTTTCTGCGCGTAATCT
GCTGCTTGCAAACAAAAAAACCACCGCTACCAGCGGTGGTTTGTTTGCCGGATCAAGAGCTACCAACTCT
TTTTCCGAAGGTAACTGGCTTCAGCAGAGCGCAGATACCAAATACTGTTCTTCTAGTGTAGCCGTAGTTA
GGCCACCACTTCAAGAACTCTGTAGCACCGCCTACATACCTCGCTCTGCTAATCCTGTTACCAGTGGCTG
CTGCCAGTGGCGATAAGTCGTGTCTTACCGGGTTGGACTCAAGACGATAGTTACCGGATAAGGCGCAGCG
GTCGGGCTGAACGGGGGGTTCGTGCACACAGCCCAGCTTGGAGCGAACGACCTACACCGAACTGAGATAC
CTACAGCGTGAGCTATGAGAAAGCGCCACGCTTCCCGAAGGGAGAAAGGCGGACAGGTATCCGGTAAGCG
GCAGGGTCGGAACAGGAGAGCGCACGAGGGAGCTTCCAGGGGGAAACGCCTGGTATCTTTATAGTCCTGT
CGGGTTTCGCCACCTCTGACTTGAGCGTCGATTTTTGTGATGCTCGTCAGGGGGGCGGAGCCTATGGAAA
AACGCCAGCAACGCGGCCTTTTTACGGTTCCTGGCCTTTTGCTGGCCTTTTGCTCACATGTTCTTTCCTG
CGTTATCCCCTGATTCTGTGGATAACCGTATTACCGCCTTTGAGTGAGCTGATACCGCTCGCCGCAGCCG
AACGACCGAGCGCAGCGAGTCAGTGAGCGAGGAAGCGGAAGAGCGCCCAATACGCAAACCGCCTCTCCCC
GCGCGTTGGCCGATTCATTAATGCAGCTGGCACGACAGGTTTCCCGACTGGAAAGCGGGCAGTGAGCGCA
ACGCAATTAATGTGAGTTAGCTCACTCATTAGGCACCCCAGGCTTTACACTTTATGCTTCCGGCTCGTAT
GTTGTGTGGAATTGTGAGCGGATAACAATTTCACACAGGAAACAGCTATGACCATGATTACGCCAAGCTT
GCATGCCTGCAGGTCGACTCTAGAGGATCCCCCGGGTGCCAGGGCGTGCCCTTGGGCTCCCCGGGCGCGT
ACTTCGAACAAAATTCTCGGACCGCAATGAATTCAGTTCATCGGTGCACTCGTCTATTCTCGGACCGCGA
TGAATTCGGTTCATCGGTGGATAAGTCCATCCATCAAAGCGTGCACATGTCGCTGTCTGTCCATCGCTAG
CACCATTTTGATGACAGCCTAATATATATACTGAGTTTTTTGATCTTCGCTCGGGTCTTCGAGAAGACCT
GTTTTAGAGCTAGAAATAGCAAGTTAAAATAAGGCTAGTCCGTTATCAACTTGAAAAAGTGGCACCGAGT
CGGTGCTTTTTTTTCGAGAAATTTCTATTGCCCCTGATTTGTAATATTTTTCCTTTTTTGCCTACCTGGA
GCCTGAGAGTTGTTCAATAAAATAAAAATGTTTCGTTTTTTTGCTTTCGCCAGTATTTATTATTTTTCAT
CAATATGTATTCAATTTGGTATGTATTTAGTAATTGTAATATATAGACAATGGTTTTCCGTTGAGGTACC
CAGCATGCAATTCTATATTCTAAAAACACAAATGATACTTCTAAAAAAAAATCATGAATGGCATCAACTC
TGAATCAAATCTTTGCAGATGCACCTACTTCTCATTTCCACTGTCACATCATTTTTCCAGATCTCGCTGC
CTGTTATGTGGCCCACAAACCAAGACACGTTTTATGGCCATTAAAGCTGGCTGATCGTCGCCAAACACCA
AATACATAATGAATATGTACACATTCGAGAAAGAAGCGATCAAAGAAGCATCTTCGGGCGGAGTAGGAGA
ATGCGGAGGAGAAGGAGAACGAGCTGATCTAGTATCTCTCCACAATCCAATGCCAACTGACCAACTGGCC
ATATTCGGAGCAATTTGAAGCCAATTTCCATCGCCTGGCGATCGCTCCATTCTTGGCTATATGTTTTTCA
CCGTTACCCGGGGCCATTTTCAAAGACTCGTCGGCAAGATAAGATTGTGTCACTCGCTGTCTCTCTTCAT
TTGTCGAAGAATGCTGAGGAATTTCGCGATGACGTCGGCGAGTATTTTGAAGAATGAGAATAATTTGTAT
TTATACGAAAATCAGTTAGTGGAATTTTCTACAAAAACATGTTATCTATAGATAATTTTGTTGCAAAATA
TGTTGACTATGACAAAGATTGTATGTATATACCTTTAATGTATTCTCATTTTCTTATGTATTTATAATGG
CAATGATGATACTGATGATATTTTAAGATGATGCCAGACCAAAAGGCTTGAATTTCTGCGTCTTTTGCCG
AACGCAGTGCATGTGCAATTGTTGTTTTTTGGAATATTCAATTTTCGGACTGTCCGCTTTGATTTCAGTT
TCTTGGCTTATTCAAAAAGCAAAGTAAAGCCAAAAAAGCGAGATGGCAATACCAAATGCGGCAAAACGGT
AGTGGAAGGAAAGGGGTGCGGGGCAGCGGAAGGAAGGGTGGGGCGGGGCGTGGCGGGGTCTGTGGCTGGG
CGCGACGTCACCGACGTTGGAGCCACTCCTTTGACCATGTGTGCGTGTGTGTATTATTCGTGTCTCGCCA
CTCGCCGGTTGTTTTTTTCTTTTTATGCTGCGCTCTCTCTAGCGCCATCTCGCTTACGCATGCTCAACGC
ACCGCATGTTGCCGTTTCCTTTTATGCGTCATTTTGGCTCGAAATAGGCAATTATTTAAACAAAGATTAG
TCAACGAAAACGCTAAAATAAATAAGTCTACAATATGGTTACTTATTGCCATGTGTGTGCAGCCAACGAT
AGCAACAAAAGCAACAACACAGGTGGCTTTCCCTCTTTCACTTTTTGTTTGCAAGCCGCGTGCGAGCAAG
ACGGCACGACCGGCAAACGCAATTACGCTGACAAAGAGCAGACGAAGTTTTGGCGAAAAACATCAAGGCG
CCTGATACGAATGCATTTGCAATAACAATTGCGATATTTAATATTGTTTATGAAGCTGTTTGACTTCAAA
ACACACAAAAAAAAAAATAAAACAAATTATTTGAAAGAGAATTAGGAATCGGACGCTTATCGTTAGGGTA
ACAACAAGAAATGCTTACTGAGTCACAGCCTCTGGAAAACTGCCGCAAGCCAGAGAGAGAGAGAAAAAGA
GGGAGAGCAGCTTAGACCGCATGTGCTTGTGTGTGAGGCGTCTCTCTCTTCGTCTCTGTTGCGCAAACGC
ATAGACTGCACTGAAAAAATCGATTACCTATTTTTTATGAATGAATATTTGCACTATTACTATTCAAAAC
TATTAAGATAGCAATCACATTCAATAGCCAAATACTATACCACCTGAGCGATGCAACGAAATGATCAATT
TGAGCAAAAATGCTGCATATTTAGGACGGCATCATTATAGAAATGCTTCTTGCTGTGTACTTTTCTCTCG
TCTGGCAGCTGTTTCGCCGTTATTGTTAAAACCGGCTTAAGTTAGGTGTGTTTTCTACGACTAGTGAATG
CCCTACTAGAAGATGTGTGTTGCACAAAATGTCCCTGGAATAACCAATTTGAAGTGCAGATAGCAGTAAA
CGTAAGCTAATATGAATATTATTTAACTGTAATGTTTTAATATCGCTGGACATTACTAATAAACCCACTA
TAAACACATGTACATATGTATGTTTTGGCATACAATGAGTAGTTGGGGAAAAAATGTGTAAAAGCACCGT
GACCATCACAGCATAAAGATAACCAGCTGAAGTATCGAATATGAGTAACCCCCAAATTGAATCACATGCC
GCAACTGATAGGACCCATGGAAGTACACTCTTCATGGCGATATACAAGACACACACAAGCACGAACACCC
AGTTGCGGAGGAAATTCTCCGTAAATGAAAACCCAATCGGCGAACAATTCATACCCATATATGGTAAAAG
TTTTGAACGCGACTTGAGAGCGGAGAGCATTGCGGCTGATAAGGTTTTAGCGCTAAGCGGGCTTTATAAA
ACGGGCTGCGGGACCAGTTTTCATATCACTACCGTTTGAGTTCTTGTGCTGTGTGGATACTCCTCCCGAC
ACAAAGCCGCTCCATCAGCCAGCAGTCGTCTAATCCAGAGACCCCGGATCCAGGAATTCGCCCTTGTTTA
AACATGGTGAGCAAGGGCGAGGAGCTGTTCACCGGGGTGGTGCCCATCCTGGTCGAGCTGGACGGCGACG
TAAACGGCCACAAGTTCAGCGTGAGGGGCGAGGGCGAGGGCGATGCCACCAACGGCAAGCTGACCCTGAA
GTTCATCTGCACCACCGGCAAGCTGCCCGTGCCCTGGCCCACCCTCGTGACCACCCTGAGCCACGGCGTG
CAGTGCTTCGCCCGCTACCCCGACCACATGAAGCAGCACGACTTCTTCAAGTCCGCCATGCCCGAAGGCT
ACGTCCAGGAGCGCACCATCTTCTTCAAGGACGACGGCACCTACAAGACCCGCGCCGAGGTGAAGTTCGA
GGGCGACACCCTAGTGAACCGCATCGAGCTGAAGGGCGTCGACTTCAAGGAGGACGGCAACATCCTGGGG
CACAAGCTGGAGTACAACTTCAACAGCCACAACATCTATATCATGGCCGTCAAGCAGAAGAACGGCATCA
AGGTGAACTTCAAGATCCGCCACAACGTGGAGGACGGCAGCGTGCAGCTCGCCGACCACTACCAGCAGAA
CACCCCCATCGGCGACGGCCCCGTGCTGCTGCCCGACAGCCACTACCTGAGCACCCAGTCCGTGCTGAGC
AAAGACCCCAACGAGAAGCGCGATCACATGGTCCTGCTGGAGTTCCGCACCGCCGCCGGGATCACTCTCG
GCATGGACGAGCTGTACAAGCTTGAGGGCAGAGGAAGCCTTCTAACATGCGGTGACGTGGAGGAGAATCC
CGGCCCTGCTAGCGGTAGCGGCAGCGGTAGCATGACCGAGTACAAGCCCACGGTGCGCCTCGCCACCCGC
GACGACGTCCCCCGGGCCGTACGCACCCTCGCCGCCGCGTTCGCCGACTACCCCGCCACGCGCCACACCG
TCGACCCGGACCGCCACATCGAGCGGGTCACCGAGCTGCAAGAACTCTTCCTCACGCGCGTCGGGCTCGA
CATCGGCAAGGTGTGGGTCGCGGACGACGGCGCCGCGGTGGCGGTCTGGACCACGCCGGAGAGCGTCGAA
GCGGGGGCGGTGTTCGCCGAGATCGGCCCGCGCATGGCCGAGTTGAGCGGTTCCCGGCTGGCCGCGCAGC
AACAGATGGAAGGCCTCCTGGCGCCGCACCGGCCCAAGGAGCCCGCGTGGTTCCTGGCCACCGTCGGCGT
CTCGCCCGACCACCAGGGCAAGGGTCTGGGCAGCGCCGTCGTGCTCCCCGGAGTGGAGGCGGCCGAGCGC
GCCGGGGTGCCCGCCTTCCTGGAGACCTCCGCGCCCCGCAACCTCCCCTTCTACGAGCGGCTCGGCTTCA
CCGTCACCGCCGACGTCGAGGTGCCCGAAGGACCGCGCACCTGGTGCATGACCCGCAAGCCCGGTGCCTG
ACTCGAGGGATCCAGACATGATAAGATACATTGATGAGTTTGGACAAACCACAACTAGAATGCAGTGAAA
AAAATGCTTTATTTGTGAAATTTGTGATGCTATTGCTTTATTTGTAACCATTATAAGCTGCAATAAACAA
GTTAACAACAACAATTGCATTCATTTTATGTTTCAGGTTCAGGGGGAGGTGTGGGAGGTTTTTTAAAGCA
AGTAAAACCTCTACAAATGTGGTATGGCTGATTATGATCAGTCGACCGATGCCCTTGAGAGCCTTCAACC
CAGTCAGCTCCTTCCGGTGGGCGCGGGGCATGACTATCGTCGCCGCACTTATGGTACGCGCCCGGGGAGC
CCAAGGGCACGCCCTGGCACCCGAAGGGCGAATTCACTGGCCGTCGTTTTACAACGTCGTGACTGGGAAA
ACCCTGGCGTTACCCAACTTAATCGCCTTGCAGCACATCCCCCTTTCGCCAGCTGGCGTAATAGCGAAGA
GGCCCGCACCGATCGCCCTTCCCAACAGTTGCGCAGCCTGAATGGCGAATGGCGCCTGATGCGGTATTTT
CTCCTTACGCATCTGTGCGGTATTTCACACCGCATATGGTGCACTCTCAGTACAATCTGCTCTGATGCCG
CATAGTTAAGCCAGCCCCGACACCCGCCAACACCCGCTGACGCGCCCTGACGGGCTTGTCTGCTCCCGGC
ATCCGCTTACAGACAAGCTGTGACCGTCTCCGGGAGCTGCATGTGTCAGAGGTTTTCACCGTCATCACCG
AAACGCGCGA
